Addgene plasmid #81131: pEZ07
Purpose: pACSA_PEZ2_gfp
Depositing lab: Brian Pfleger. Depositing organization: University of Wisconsin, Madison. Publication: Construction of new synthetic biology tools for the control of gene expression in the cyanobacterium Synechococcus sp. strain PCC 7002. Zess EK, Begemann MB, Pfleger BF. Biotechnol Bioeng. 2016 Feb;113(2):424-32. doi: 10.1002/bit.25713. Epub 2015 Sep 3. PubMed 26192329.
Backbone
  Vector backbone: pACSA
  Total vector size (bp): 4865
Growth in bacteria
  Bacterial resistance: Ampicillin, 100 μg/mL
  Growth temperature: 37°C
  Growth strain: DH5alpha
  Copy number: Unknown
Gene/Insert
  Gene/Insert name: GFP
  Promoter: PEZ2
  Cloning method: Gibson Cloning
  Sequencing primers: 5′ GCTTCCGGCTCGTATGTTGTG; 3′ TTGGGTAACGCCAGGGT
Terms and licenses: Academic/Nonprofit Terms; Industry Terms: Not Available to Industry
How to cite: pEZ07 was a gift from Brian Pfleger (Addgene plasmid # 81131 ; http://n2t.net/addgene:81131 ; RRID:Addgene_81131)
