[The description below was written by a language model from this plasmid's Addgene catalogue record and pLannotate feature annotations shown in this document.]
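Description:
pEZ07 is a roughly 4.9 kb reporter plasmid built on the pACSA backbone, described in its record as pACSA_PEZ2_gfp. It comes from a project developing synthetic biology tools for controlling gene expression in the cyanobacterium Synechococcus sp. PCC 7002. In E. coli it is maintained through a high-copy ColE1/pUC-type origin and selected with ampicillin via the bla gene and its native promoter. The backbone also carries typical cloning-vector remnants: an f1 phage origin, a fragment of the pBR322 bom region, a lacI fragment, the CAP site/lac promoter/lac operator, a lacZα fragment, and flanking SP6 and T7 phage promoters.

The payload, assembled by Gibson cloning, is a green fluorescent protein reporter placed under the PEZ2 promoter. The promoter itself is not annotated as a named feature, but two tet operator fragments lie just upstream of the reporter coding sequence. This suggests that PEZ2 is a TetR-responsive engineered promoter, although no tetR gene is annotated on this plasmid and the record does not spell out the regulatory design. The catalogue calls the insert GFP, whereas the automated annotation matched the open reading frame to mAzamiGreen, so the exact fluorescent protein variant should be checked against the sequence. The reporter is followed by a short fragment annotated as a T7 gene 10B-derived tag and a T7 terminator.

Unannotated stretches flank the cassette, between the SP6 promoter and the operators and between the terminator and the T7 promoter. The record does not say what these are, nor how the construct is delivered to or maintained in the cyanobacterium. The plasmid appears intended for measuring PEZ2 promoter activity by fluorescence.
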