Features (pLannotate 1.2.2; 17 found; start..end, strand, type, name):
    433..483     -  misc_feature   bom (fragment): basis of mobility region from pBR322
    510..614     +  promoter       AmpR promoter: bla
    615..1475    +  CDS            AmpR: β-lactamase; bla; confers resistance to ampicillin, carbenicillin, and related antibiotics
   1646..2234    +  rep_origin     ori: high-copy-number ColE1/pMB1/pBR322/pUC origin of replication
   2417..2509    +  CDS            lacI (fragment): lac repressor; lacI; The lac repressor binds to the lac operator to inhibit transcription in E. coli. This inhibition can be relieved by adding lactose or isopropyl-β-D-thiogalactopyranoside (IPTG).
   2522..2543    +  protein_bind   CAP binding site: CAP binding activates transcription in the presence of cAMP. E. coli catabolite activator protein
   2558..2588    +  promoter       lac promoter: promoter for the E. coli lac operon
   2596..2612    +  protein_bind   lac operator: The lac repressor binds to the lac operator to inhibit transcription in E. coli. This inhibition can be relieved by adding lactose or isopropyl-β-D-thiogalactopyranoside (IPTG). lac repressor encoded by lacI
   2654..2672    +  promoter       SP6 promoter: promoter for bacteriophage SP6 RNA polymerase
   3256..3272    +  protein_bind   tet operator (fragment): tetO; bacterial operator O2 for the tetR and tetA genes tetracycline repressor TetR
   3279..3295    +  protein_bind   tet operator (fragment): tetO; bacterial operator O2 for the tetR and tetA genes tetracycline repressor TetR
   3363..4037    +  CDS            mAzamiGreen: mAzamiGreen is a basic (constitutively fluorescent) green fluorescent protein published in 2003, derived from Galaxea fascicularis. It has high acid sensitivity.
   4048..4097    +  CDS            SET1 (fragment): solubility-enhancement tag derived from T7 phage gene 10B
   4105..4152    +  terminator     T7 terminator: transcription terminator for bacteriophage T7 RNA polymerase
   4657..4675    -  promoter       T7 promoter: promoter for bacteriophage T7 RNA polymerase
   4678..4835    +  CDS            lacZα (fragment): LacZα fragment of β-galactosidase; lacZ fragment
   4839..405     +  rep_origin     f1 ori (across the origin) (sequence partly withheld): f1 bacteriophage origin of replication; arrow indicates direction of (+) strand synthesis
>Addgene plasmid #81131 | pEZ07 | addgene full sequence | sequence record 162051 | Addgene NGS Result
[100 nt withheld, positions 1-100]
C
[91 nt withheld, positions 102-192]
A
[49 nt withheld, positions 194-242]
CCTTTGACGTTGGAGTCCACGTTCTTT
[37 nt withheld, positions 270-306]
ACCCTATCTCGGTCTATTCTTTTGATTTATAAGGGATTTTGCCGATTTCGGCCTATTGGTTAAAAAATGA
GCTGATTTAACAAAAATTTAACGCGAATTTTAACAAAATATTAACGCTTACAATTTCCTGATGCGGTATT
TTCTCCTTACGCATCTGTGCGGTATTTCACACCGCATCAGGTGGCACTTTTCGGGGAAATGTGCGCGGAA
CCCCTATTTGTTTATTTTTCTAAATACATTCAAATATGTATCCGCTCATGAGACAATAACCCTGATAAAT
GCTTCAATAATATTGAAAAAGGAAGAGTATGAGTATTCAACATTTCCGTGTCGCCCTTATTCCCTTTTTT
GCGGCATTTTGCCTTCCTGTTTTTGCTCACCCAGAAACGCTGGTGAAAGTAAAAGATGCTGAAGATCAGT
TGGGTGCACGAGTGGGTTACATCGAACTGGATCTCAACAGCGGTAAGATCCTTGAGAGTTTTCGCCCCGA
AGAACGTTTTCCAATGATGAGCACTTTTAAAGTTCTGCTATGTGGCGCGGTATTATCCCGTATTGACGCC
GGGCAAGAGCAACTCGGTCGCCGCATACACTATTCTCAGAATGACTTGGTTGAGTACTCACCAGTCACAG
AAAAGCATCTTACGGATGGCATGACAGTAAGAGAATTATGCAGTGCTGCCATAACCATGAGTGATAACAC
TGCGGCCAACTTACTTCTGACAACGATCGGAGGACCGAAGGAGCTAACCGCTTTTTTGCACAACATGGGG
GATCATGTAACTCGCCTTGATCGTTGGGAACCGGAGATGAATGAAGCCATACCAAACGACGAGCGTGACA
CCACGATGCCTGTAGCAATGGCAACAACGTTGCGCAAACTATTAACTGGCGAACTACTTACTCTAGCTTC
CCGGCAACAATTAATAGACTGGATGGAGGCGGATAAAGTTGCAGGACCACTTCTGCGCTCGGCCCTTCCG
GCTGGCTGGTTTATTGCTGATAAATCTGGAGCCGGTGAGCGTGGGTCTCGCGGTATCATTGCAGCACTGG
GGCCAGATGGTAAGCCCTCCCGTATCGTAGTTATCTACACGACGGGGAGTCAGGCAACTATGGATGAACG
AAATAGACAGATCGCTGAGATAGGTGCCTCACTGATTAAGCATTGGTAACTGTCAGACCAAGTTTACTCA
TATATACTTTAGATTGATTTAAAACTTCATTTTTAATTTAAAAGGATCTAGGTGAAGATCCTTTTTGATA
ATCTCATGACCAAAATCCCTTAACGTGAGTTTTCGTTCCACTGAGCGTCAGACCCCGTAGAAAAGATCAA
AGGATCTTCTTGAGATCCTTTTTTTCTGCGCGTAATCTGCTGCTTGCAAACAAAAAAACCACCGCTACCA
GCGGTGGTTTGTTTGCCGGATCAAGAGCTACCAACTCTTTTTCCGAAGGTAACTGGCTTCAGCAGAGCGC
AGATACCAAATACTGTTCTTCTAGTGTAGCCGTAGTTAGGCCACCACTTCAAGAACTCTGTAGCACCGCC
TACATACCTCGCTCTGCTAATCCTGTTACCAGTGGCTGCTGCCAGTGGCGATAAGTCGTGTCTTACCGGG
TTGGACTCAAGACGATAGTTACCGGATAAGGCGCAGCGGTCGGGCTGAACGGGGGGTTCGTGCACACAGC
CCAGCTTGGAGCGAACGACCTACACCGAACTGAGATACCTACAGCGTGAGCTATGAGAAAGCGCCACGCT
TCCCGAAGGGAGAAAGGCGGACAGGTATCCGGTAAGCGGCAGGGTCGGAACAGGAGAGCGCACGAGGGAG
CTTCCAGGGGGAAACGCCTGGTATCTTTATAGTCCTGTCGGGTTTCGCCACCTCTGACTTGAGCGTCGAT
TTTTGTGATGCTCGTCAGGGGGGCGGAGCCTATGGAAAAACGCCAGCAACGCGGCCTTTTTACGGTTCCT
GGCCTTTTGCTGGCCTTTTGCTCACATGTTCTTTCCTGCGTTATCCCCTGATTCTGTGGATAACCGTATT
ACCGCCTTTGAGTGAGCTGATACCGCTCGCCGCAGCCGAACGACCGAGCGCAGCGAGTCAGTGAGCGAGG
AAGCGGAAGAGCGCCCAATACGCAAACCGCCTCTCCCCGCGCGTTGGCCGATTCATTAATGCAGCTGGCA
CGACAGGTTTCCCGACTGGAAAGCGGGCAGTGAGCGCAACGCAATTAATGTGAGTTAGCTCACTCATTAG
GCACCCCAGGCTTTACACTTTATGCTTCCGGCTCGTATGTTGTGTGGAATTGTGAGCGGATAACAATTTC
ACACAGGAAACAGCTATGACCATGATTACGCCAAGCTATTTAGGTGACACTATAGAATACTCAAGCTATG
AGGTGACTGCCGCACTCAATGTTCAACCAGATCTAGTGATTATTTCGGGGTTAGCAGCCGATGCGGGCAA
CCTGGTGAAGCAACTGCGAGAATTAGGTTACAACGGCATTATTGTTGGGGGGAACGGCTTAAATACTTCT
AATATTTTCCCCGTCTGCCAAGCAAAATGTGATGGGGTGTTGGTGGCCCAAGCCTACAGTGCCGAGTTAG
ATAATGAGATTAACCGCGCGTTTCGGGACGCCTATTTTCAACAAAACCAAAAAGAGCCGCCCCAATTTAG
TGCCCAGGCTTTTACGGCGATCCAAGTTTTTGTTGAAGCCCTCAGCAGCCTCGATGAAAAAACGCCCTTA
GAAACTCTTGCTCTACCGGACTTGCGACGACAACTGCGGGACGAAATTTTTGCAGGTACCTACGTCACGC
CTTTGGGTGAAATTTCCTTCACAGAGGAAGGGGAAATTGTCCAGAAGGAATTTTTTGTGGCCCAAATTGA
AATGGATGAATCGGGTCAACAGGGGCGTTTCGCCTTCATTGAAACGAACAAAGGAATTCTTAACAAAAAA
GCAGGAATATCCCTATCAGTGATAGACAGACATCCCTATCAGTGATAGATATAAAGTTAACTGTGGGATT
GCAAAAGGAGCTCCCAACTCATAAAGTCAAGTAGGAGATTAATCATATGTCGGTCATCAAGCCCGAAATG
AAAATTAAACTGCGCATGGAGGGCGCTGTGAACGGGCACAAGTTCGTGATCGAAGGTGAAGGCATTGGTA
AGCCGTATGAAGGTACTCAAACCCTGGACTTAACGGTTAAAGAAGGTGCCCCGTTGCCATTTAGCTACGA
CATCCTGACACCCGCTTTTCAGTATGGCAATCGCGCGTTCACCAAGTATCCGAAAGATATTCCGGATTAT
TTCAAGCAGGCATTCCCGGAAGGATACTCATGGGAACGCTCGATGACCTACGAAGACCAGGGCATTTGCA
TTGCCACAAGCGACATCACAATGGAGGGTGATTGCTTTTTTTACAAAATTCGCTTCGACGGGACAAACTT
CCCGCCGAATGGCCCAGTGATGCAGAAAAAGACGCTTAAATGGGAACCGTCGACAGAGAAAATGTACGTT
CGCGATGGCGTTCTGAAAGGCGATGTTAATATGGCGCTGCTTCTCGAAGGGGGAGGCCATTACCGTTGTG
ATTTCAAAACCACATACAAAGCAAAAAAAGATGTTCGTTTGCCGGACGCGCATGAAGTCGATCACCGCAT
TGAGATCCTGTCACATGATAAAGATTACAATAAGGTCCGCCTTTATGAGCACGCTGAGGCCCGCTATTCT
ATGCTGCCCAGCCAAGCTAAATAAGGATCCGGCTGCTAACAAAGCCCGAAAGGAAGCTGAGTTGGCTGCT
GCCACCGCTGAGCAATAACTAGCATAACCCCTTGGGGCCTCTAAACGGGTCTTGACGGGTTTTTTGTCTA
GAGCGCTCAAGTTGATCGAATGTATGCCCCGGATATGACCTAGGGAGATTCTTCTAAAGCGAGCAGGGTT
TGCCAAGTGGCGATCGCCTCAGGGAACCATAACCAACTTTGTTCGAGGTGGCGGGGGTTGAGCTGGGAAC
GATCGAGATCTAGGGCGATCGCCCGGAGTTTTTCGGCTTTCCCTACAAGAATTTCCTGGTCAACGTCGGT
GGGTTGCCTTTGGGCCAAATCGTACATACTAATCGCCAGGCCCGCATAAATCTCCGCCTGGAGGGCTGGG
GGGAAATCCTGGGTCGTTGCCGCCGCTAAGGCTTCATACCAACGATCATTGGCGGCTTCGTAATCTGCAT
TGAGGTAATGGACAAAACCCAGGGCCATCAAAATTTCGGGGTCGTTGGGCTGTTGGGCTAGGGCCATGTC
CCAATTGTCTTGCACCGTGGCGATCGCCGTTGCTTGGGTTGGCGATGGTGGGACGGCAGCCAAAGTTGTT
CAGCATGCGCCCTATAGTGAGTCGTATTACAATTCACTGGCCGTCGTTTTACAACGTCGTGACTGGGAAA
ACCCTGGCGTTACCCAACTTAATCGCCTTGCAGCACATCCCCCTTTCGCCAGCTGGCGTAATAGCGAAGA
GGCCCGCACCGATCGCCCTTCCCAACAGTTGCGCAGCCTGAATGGCGAATGGACGCGCCCTGTAGCGGCG
CATTAA
