>Addgene plasmid #81131 | pEZ07 | addgene partial sequence | sequence record 158664 | T7term 5'-GCTAGTTATTGCTCAGCGG-3'
TGTTAGCAGCCGGATCCTTATTTAGCTTGGCTGGGCAGCATAGAATAGCGGGCCTCAGCGTGCTCATAAA
GGCGGACCTTATTGTAATCTTTATCATGTGACAGGATCTCAATGCGGTGATCGACTTCATGCGCGTCCGG
CAAACGAACATCTTTTTTTGCTTTGTATGTGGTTTTGAAATCACAACGGTAATGGCCTCCCCCTTCGAGA
AGCAGCGCCATATTAACATCGCCTTTCAGAACGCCATCGCGAACGTACATTTTCTCTGTCGACGGTTCCC
ATTTAAGCGTCTTTTTCTGCATCACTGGGCCATTCGGCGGGAAGTTTGTCCCGTCGAAGCGAATTTTGTA
AAAAAAGCAATCACCCTCCATTGTGATGTCGCTTGTGGCAATGCAAATGCCCTGGTCTTCGTAGGTCATC
GAGCGTTCCCATGAGTATCCTTCCGGGAATGCCTGCTTGAAATAATCCGGAATATCTTTCGGATACTTGG
TGAACGCGCGATTGCCATACTGAAAAGCGGGTGTCAGGATGTCGTAGCTAAATGGCAACGGGGCACCTTC
TTTAACCGTTAAGTCCAGGGTTTGAGTACCTTCATACGGCTTACCAATGCCTTCACCTTCGATCACGAAC
TTGTGCCCGTTCACAGCGCCCCTCCCATGG
