>Addgene plasmid #81131 | pEZ07 | addgene partial sequence | sequence record 158665 | M13pUC-Rev 5'-AGCGGATAACAATTTCACACAGG-3'
AGCTATTTAGGTGACACTATAGAATACTCAAGCTATGAGGTGACTGCCGCACTCAATGTTCAACCAGATC
TAGTGATTATTTCGGGGTTAGCAGCCGATGCGGGCAACCTGGTGAAGCAACTGCGAGAATTAGGTTACAA
CGGCATTATTGTTGGGGGGAACGGCTTAAATACTTCTAATATTTTCCCCGTCTGCCAAGCAAAATGTGAT
GGGGTGTTGGTGGCCCAAGCCTACAGTGCCGAGTTAGATAATGAGATTAACCGCGCGTTTCGGGACGCCT
ATTTTCAACAAAACCAAAAAGAGCCGCCCCAATTTAGTGCCCAGGCTTTTACGGCGATCCAAGTTTTTGT
TGAAGCCCTCAGCAGCCTCGATGAAAAAACGCCCTTAGAAACTCTTGCTCTACCGGACTTGCGACGACAA
CTGCGGGACGAAATTTTTGCAGGTACCTACGTCACGCCTTTGGGTGAAATTTCCTTCACAGAGGAAGGGG
AAATTGTCCAGAAGGAATTTTTTGTGGCCCAAATTGAAATGGATGAATCGGGTCAACAGGGGCGTTTCGC
CTTCATTGAAACGAACAAAGGAATTCTTAACAAAAAAGCAGGAATATCCCTATCAGTGATAGACAGACAT
CCCTATCAGTGATAGATATAAAGTTAACTGTGGGATTGCAAAAGGAGCTCCCAACTCATAAAGTCAAGTA
GGAGATTAATCATATGTCGGTCATCAAGCCCGAAATGAAAATTAAACTGCGCATGGAGGGCGCTGTGAAC
GGGCACAAGTTCGTGATCGAAGGTGAAGGCATTGGTAAGCCGTATGAAGGTACTCAA
